>Addgene plasmid #133867 | pCMV6- Entry-RPL26DC-DDK | addgene full sequence | sequence record 266661 | Addgene NGS Result
TTGAATGTATTTAGAAAAATAAACAAATAGGGGTTCCGCGCACATTTCCCCGAAAAGTGCCACCTG
[124 nt withheld, positions 67-190]
C
[91 nt withheld, positions 192-282]
A
[49 nt withheld, positions 284-332]
CCTTTGACGTTGGAGTCCACGTTCTTT
[37 nt withheld, positions 360-396]
ACCCTATCTCGGTCTATTCTTTTGATTTATAAGGGATTTTGCCGATTTCGGCCTATTGGTTAAAAAATGA
GCTGATTTAACAAAAATTTAACGCGAATTTTAACAAAATATTAACGCTTACAATTTCCATTCGCCATTCA
GGCTGCGCAACTGTTGGGAAGGGCGATCGGTGCGGGCCTCTTCGCTATTACGCCAGCTGGCGAAAGGGGG
ATGTGCTGCAAGGCGATTAAGTTGGGTAACGCCAGGGTTTTCCCAGTCACGACGTTGTAAAACGACGGCC
AGTGCCAAGCTGATCTATACATTGAATCAATATTGGCAATTAGCCATATTAGTCATTGGTTATATAGCAT
AAATCAATATTGGCTATTGGCCATTGCATACGTTGTATCTATATCATAATATGTACATTTATATTGGCTC
ATGTCCAATATGACCGCCATGTTGACATTGATTATTGACTAGTTATTAATAGTAATCAATTACGGGGTCA
TTAGTTCATAGCCCATATATGGAGTTCCGCGTTACATAACTTACGGTAAATGGCCCGCCTGGCTGACCGC
CCAACGACCCCCGCCCATTGACGTCAATAATGACGTATGTTCCCATAGTAACGCCAATAGGGACTTTCCA
TTGACGTCAATGGGTGGAGTATTTACGGTAAACTGCCCACTTGGCAGTACATCAAGTGTATCATATGCCA
AGTCCGCCCCCTATTGACGTCAATGACGGTAAATGGCCCGCCTGGCATTATGCCCAGTACATGACCTTAC
GGGACTTTCCTACTTGGCAGTACATCTACGTATTAGTCATCGCTATTACCATGGTGATGCGGTTTTGGCA
GTACACCAATGGGCGTGGATAGCGGTTTGACTCACGGGGATTTCCAAGTCTCCACCCCATTGACGTCAAT
GGGAGTTTGTTTTGGCACCAAAATCAACGGGACTTTCCAAAATGTCGTAATAACCCCGCCCCGTTGACGC
AAATGGGCGGTAGGCGTGTACGGTGGGAGGTCTATATAAGCAGAGCTCGTTTAGTGAACCGTCAGAATTT
TGTAATACGACTCACTATAGGGCGGCCGGGAATTCGTCGACTGGATCCGGTACCGAGGAGATCTGCCGCC
GCGATCGCC
[240 nt withheld, positions 1526-1765]
TACATTGAACGGGTGCAGCGGGAAAAGGCTAATGGCACAACTGTCCACGTAGGCATTCACCCCAGCAAGG
TGGTTATCACTAGGCTAAAACTGGACAAAGACCGCAAAAAGATCCTCGAACGGAAAGCCAAATCTCGCCA
AACGCGTACGCGGCCGCTCGAGCAGAAACTCATCTCAGAAGAGGATCTGGCAGCAAATGATATCCTGGAT
TACAAGGATGACGACGATAAGGTTTAAACGGCCGGCCGCGGTCATAGCTGTTTCCTGAACAGATCCCGGG
TGGCATCCCTGTGACCCCTCCCCAGTGCCTCTCCTGGCCCTGGAAGTTGCCACTCCAGTGCCCACCAGCC
TTGTCCTAATAAAATTAAGTTGCATCATTTTGTCTGACTAGGTGTCCTTCTATAATATTATGGGGTGGAG
GGGGGTGGTATGGAGCAAGGGGCAAGTTGGGAAGACAACCTGTAGGGCCTGCGGGGTCTATTGGGAACCA
AGCTGGAGTGCAGTGGCACAATCTTGGCTCACTGCAATCTCCGCCTCCTGGGTTCAAGCGATTCTCCTGC
CTCAGCCTCCCGAGTTGTTGGGATTCCAGGCATGCATGACCAGGCTCAGCTAATTTTTGTTTTTTTGGTA
GAGACGGGGTTTCACCATATTGGCCAGGCTGGTCTCCAACTCCTAATCTCAGGTGATCTACCCACCTTGG
CCTCCCAAATTGCTGGGATTACAGGCGTGAACCACTGCTCCCTTCCCTGTCCTTCTGATTTTAAAATAAC
TATACCAGCAGGAGGACGTCCAGACACAGCATAGGCTACCTGGCCATGCCCAACCGGTGGGACATTTGAG
TTGCTTGCTTGGCACTGTCCTCTCATGCGTTGGGTCCACTCAGTAGATGCCTGTTGAATTGGGTACGCGG
CCAGCGGCGAGCGGTATCAGCTCACTCAAAGGCGGTAATACGGTTATCCACAGAATCAGGGGATAACGCA
GGAAAGAACATGTGAGCAAAAGGCCAGCAAAAGGCCAGGAACCGTAAAAAGGCCGCGTTGCTGGCGTTTT
TCCATAGGCTCCGCCCCCCTGACGAGCATCACAAAAATCGACGCTCAAGTCAGAGGTGGCGAAACCCGAC
AGGACTATAAAGATACCAGGCGTTTCCCCCTGGAAGCTCCCTCGTGCGCTCTCCTGTTCCGACCCTGCCG
CTTACCGGATACCTGTCCGCCTTTCTCCCTTCGGGAAGCGTGGCGCTTTCTCATAGCTCACGCTGTAGGT
ATCTCAGTTCGGTGTAGGTCGTTCGCTCCAAGCTGGGCTGTGTGCACGAACCCCCCGTTCAGCCCGACCG
CTGCGCCTTATCCGGTAACTATCGTCTTGAGTCCAACCCGGTAAGACACGACTTATCGCCACTGGCAGCA
GCCACTGGTAACAGGATTAGCAGAGCGAGGTATGTAGGCGGTGCTACAGAGTTCTTGAAGTGGTGGCCTA
ACTACGGCTACACTAGAAGAACAGTATTTGGTATCTGCGCTCTGCTGAAGCCAGTTACCTTCGGAAAAAG
AGTTGGTAGCTCTTGATCCGGCAAACAAACCACCGCTGGTAGCGGTGGTTTTTTTGTTTGCAAGCAGCAG
ATTACGCGCAGAAAAAAAGGATCTCAAGAAGATCCTTTGATCTTTTCTACGGGGTCTGACGCTCAGTGGA
ACGAAAACTCACGTTAAGGGATTTTGGTCATGAGATTATCAAAAAGGATCTTCACCTAGATCCTTTTAAA
TTAAAAATGAAGTTTTAAATCAATCTAAAGTATATATGAGTAACCTGAGGCTATGGCAGGGCCTGCCGCC
CCGACGTTGGCTGCGAGCCCTGGGCCTTCACCCGAACTTGGGGGGTGGGGTGGGGAAAAGGAAGAAACGC
GGGCGTATTGGCCCCAATGGGGTCTCGGTGGGGTATCGACAGAGTGCCAGCCCTGGGACCGAACCCCGCG
TTTATGAACAAACGACCCAACACCGTGCGTTTTATTCTGTCTTTTTATTGCCGTCATAGCGCGGGTTCCT
TCCGGTATTGTCTCCTTCCGTGTTTCAGTTAGCCTCCCCCTAGGGTGGGCGAAGAACTCCAGCATGAGAT
CCCCGCGCTGGAGGATCATCCAGCCGGCGTCCCGGAAAACGATTCCGAAGCCCAACCTTTCATAGAAGGC
GGCGGTGGAATCGAAATCTCGTGATGGCAGGTTGGGCGTCGCTTGGTCGGTCATTTCGAACCCCAGAGTC
CCGCTCAGAAGAACTCGTCAAGAAGGCGATAGAAGGCGATGCGCTGCGAATCGGGAGCGGCGATACCGTA
AAGCACGAGGAAGCGGTCAGCCCATTCGCCGCCAAGCTCTTCAGCAATATCACGGGTAGCCAACGCTATG
TCCTGATAGCGATCCGCCACACCCAGCCGGCCACAGTCGATGAATCCAGAAAAGCGGCCATTTTCCACCA
TGATATTCGGCAAGCAGGCATCGCCATGGGTCACGACGAGATCCTCGCCGTCGGGCATGCTCGCCTTGAG
CCTGGCGAACAGTTCGGCTGGCGCGAGCCCCTGATGCTCTTCGTCCAGATCATCCTGATCGACAAGACCG
GCTTCCATCCGAGTACGTGCTCGCTCGATGCGATGTTTCGCTTGGTGGTCGAATGGGCAGGTAGCCGGAT
CAAGCGTATGCAGCCGCCGCATTGCATCAGCCATGATGGATACTTTCTCGGCAGGAGCAAGGTGAGATGA
CAGGAGATCCTGCCCCGGCACTTCGCCCAATAGCAGCCAGTCCCTTCCCGCTTCAGTGACAACGTCGAGC
ACAGCTGCGCAAGGAACGCCCGTCGTGGCCAGCCACGATAGCCGCGCTGCCTCGTCTTGCAGTTCATTCA
GGGCACCGGACAGGTCGGTCTTGACAAAAAGAACCGGGCGCCCCTGCGCTGACAGCCGGAACACGGCGGC
ATCAGAGCAGCCGATTGTCTGTTGTGCCCAGTCATAGCCGAATAGCCTCTCCACCCAAGCGGCCGGAGAA
CCTGCGTGCAATCCATCTTGTTCAATCATGCGAAACGATCCTCATCCTGTCTCTTGATCGATCTTTGCAA
AAGCCTAGGCCTCCAAAAAAGCCTCCTCACTACTTCTGGAATAGCTCAGAGGCCGAGGCGGCCTCGGCCT
CTGCATAAATAAAAAAAATTAGTCAGCCATGGGGCGGAGAATGGGCGGAACTGGGCGGAGTTAGGGGCGG
GATGGGCGGAGTTAGGGGCGGGACTATGGTTGCTGACTAATTGAGATGCATGCTTTGCATACTTCTGCCT
GCTGGGGAGCCTGGGGACTTTCCACACCTGGTTGCTGACTAATTGAGATGCATGCTTTGCATACTTCTGC
CTGCTGGGGAGCCTGGGGACTTTCCACACCCTAACTGACACACATTCCACAGCTGGTTCTTTCCGCCTCA
GGACTCTTCCTTTTTCAATATTATTGAAGCATTTATCAGGGTTATTGTCTCATGAGCGGATACATAT
Features (pLannotate 1.2.2; 15 found; start..end, strand, type, name):
     67..495     +  rep_origin     f1 ori (sequence partly withheld): f1 bacteriophage origin of replication; arrow indicates direction of (+) strand synthesis
    526..680     -  CDS            lacZα (fragment): LacZα fragment of β-galactosidase; lacZ fragment
    840..1219    +  enhancer       CMV enhancer: human cytomegalovirus immediate early enhancer
   1221..1420    +  promoter       CMV promoter: human cytomegalovirus (CMV) immediate early promoter
   1449..1467    +  promoter       T7 promoter: promoter for bacteriophage T7 RNA polymerase
   1526..1906    +  CDS            RPL26 (fragment) (sequence partly withheld): RL26_HUMAN - Experimental evidence at protein level: Swiss-Prot protein existence level 1. Component of the large ribosomal subunit. From Homo sapiens (Human).
   1973..1997    +  CDS            3xFLAG (fragment): three tandem FLAG® epitope tags
   2043..2665    +  polyA_signal   hGH poly(A) signal: human growth hormone polyadenylation signal
   2814..3402    -  rep_origin     ori: high-copy-number ColE1/pMB1/pBR322/pUC origin of replication
   3624..3640    +  polyA_signal   bGH poly(A) signal (fragment): bovine growth hormone polyadenylation signal
   3731..3778    -  polyA_signal   HSV TK poly(A) signal: herpes simplex virus thymidine kinase polyadenylation signal (Cole and Stacy, 1985)
   3837..3989    -  CDS            ble (fragment): BLE_KLEPN - Experimental evidence at protein level: Swiss-Prot protein existence level 1. Binding protein with a strong affinity to the bleomycin family of antibiotics. Binds to CL990; an antimitotic-antibiotic compound. From Klebsiella pneumoniae.
   4010..4804    -  CDS            NeoR/KanR: aminoglycoside phosphotransferase from Tn5; aph(3')-II (or nptII); confers resistance to neomycin, kanamycin, and G418 (Geneticin®)
   4839..5196    -  promoter       SV40 promoter: SV40 enhancer and early promoter
   5198..40      -  promoter       AmpR promoter (across the origin): bla
