[The description below was written by a language model from this plasmid's Addgene catalogue record and pLannotate feature annotations shown in this document.]
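Description:
pCMV6- Entry-RPL26DC-DDK is a mammalian expression plasmid built on the commercial pCMV6-Entry backbone and designed to produce a truncated form of human ribosomal protein L26 (RPL26), a component of the large ribosomal subunit. The insert, cloned between AsiSI and MluI sites, lacks the C-terminal region carrying the protein's UFMylation sites. Consistent with this, the feature table annotates the RPL26 coding sequence only as a fragment of about 380 nt. Transcription is driven by the human cytomegalovirus immediate-early enhancer and promoter, and a T7 promoter just upstream of the insert allows in vitro transcription. The open reading frame is fused at its C terminus to the backbone's Myc-FLAG (DDK) tandem tag. The automated annotation picks up only the FLAG portion, calling it a partial 3xFLAG match, and does not flag the Myc epitope. A human growth hormone polyadenylation signal terminates the transcript.

The plasmid is propagated in E. coli from a high-copy ColE1/pUC-type origin, and it also carries an f1 phage origin. A single Tn5 aminoglycoside phosphotransferase (NeoR/KanR) gene provides selection in both hosts. A bacterial bla-type promoter drives it for kanamycin resistance, and the SV40 enhancer/early promoter drives it for G418 selection of mammalian cells, with an HSV TK polyadenylation signal downstream. Short lacZα, ble and bGH poly(A) fragments appear to be backbone remnants.

The construct serves as a UFMylation-deficient RPL26 control. It can be detected or immunoprecipitated through its epitope tags in studies linking RPL26 modification to translocation-associated quality control and endoplasmic reticulum protein homeostasis.
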