Addgene plasmid #133867: pCMV6- Entry-RPL26DC-DDK
Purpose: Expression of C-terminally FLAG-tagged human RPL26 mutant lacking the C-terminal UFMylation sites
Depositing lab: Yihong Ye. Depositing organization: National Institute of Diabetes & Digestive & Kidney Diseases (NIDDK). Publication: UFMylation of RPL26 links translocation-associated quality control to endoplasmic reticulum protein homeostasis. Wang L, Xu Y, Rogers H, Saidi L, Noguchi CT, Li H, Yewdell JW, Guydosh NR, Ye Y. Cell Res. 2020 Jan;30(1):5-20. doi: 10.1038/s41422-019-0236-6. Epub 2019 Oct 8. PubMed 31595041.
Backbone
  Vector backbone: pCMV6-Entry
  Backbone manufacturer: Origene
  Vector type: Mammalian Expression
  Selectable markers: Neomycin (select with G418)
Growth in bacteria
  Bacterial resistance: Kanamycin, 50 μg/mL
  Growth temperature: 37°C
  Growth strain: DH5alpha
  Copy number: High Copy
Gene/Insert
  Gene/Insert name: RPL26DC-myc-FLAG
  Species: H. sapiens (human)
  GenBank ID: NM_001315530.2
  Entrez Gene: RPL26 (a.k.a. DBA11, L26)
  Promoter: CMV
  Tag / fusion protein: Myc-FLAG (C terminal on insert)
  Cloning method: Restriction Enzyme; 5′ cloning site AsiSI (unknown if destroyed); 3′ cloning site MluI (unknown if destroyed)
  Sequencing primers: 5′ XL-39
Terms and licenses: Academic/Nonprofit Terms; Industry Terms: Not Available to Industry
How to cite: pCMV6- Entry-RPL26DC-DDK was a gift from Yihong Ye (Addgene plasmid # 133867 ; http://n2t.net/addgene:133867 ; RRID:Addgene_133867)
