>Addgene plasmid #133867 | pCMV6- Entry-RPL26DC-DDK | depositor partial sequence | sequence record 257306 | RPL26DC-myc-FLAG ORF
[240 nt withheld, positions 1-240]
TACATTGAACGGGTGCAGCGGGAAAAGGCTAATGGCACAACTGTCCACGTAGGCATTCACCCCAGCAAGG
TGGTTATCACTAGGCTAAAACTGGACAAAGACCGCAAAAAGATCCTCGAACGGAAAGCCAAATCTCGCCA
AACGCGTACGCGGCCGCTCGAGCAGAAACTCATCTCAGAAGAGGATCTGGCAGCAAATGATATCCTGGAT
TACAAGGATGACGACGATAAGGTTTAA
